>Addgene plasmid #167230 | pJBL7061 | addgene full sequence | sequence record 331119 | Addgene NGS Result
TGCCGCAAAAAAGGGAATAAGGGCGACACGGAAATGTTGAATACTCATACTCTTCCTTTTTCAATATTAT
TGAAGCATTTATCAGGGTTATTGTCTCATGAGCGGATACATATTTGAATGTATTTAGAAAAATAAACAAA
TAGGGGTTCCGCGCACATTTCCCCGAAAAGTGCCACCTGACGTCTAAGAAACCATTATTATCATGACATT
AACCTATAAAAATAGGCGTATCACGAGGCCCTTTCGTCTCGCGCGTTTCGGTGATGACGGTGAAAACCTC
TGACACATGCAGCTCCCGGAGACGGTCACAGCTTGTCTGTAAGCGGATGCCGGGAGCAGACAAGCCCGTC
AGGGCGCGTCAGCGGGTGTTGGCGGGTGTCGGGGCTGGCTTAACTATGCGGCATCAGAGCAGATTGTACT
GAGAGTGCACCATATGCGGTGTGAAATACCGCACAGATGCGTAAGGAGAAAATACCGCATCAGGCGCCAT
TCGCCATTCAGGCTGCGCAACTGTTGGGAAGGGCGATCGGTGCGGGCCTCTTCGCTATTACGCCAGCTGG
CGAAAGGGGGATGTGCTGCAAGGCGATTAAGTTGGGTAACGCCAGGGTTTTCCCAGTCACGACGTTGTAA
AACGACGGCCAGTAAGATCTCGGCTGAATTCTAAAAGATCTATGTCTTGACTCTATAGTAACTAGAGGGT
GTTAAATCGGCAACGTCGACTCTCGAGTGAGATTGTTGACGGTACCGTATTTTGGATCTAGGAGGAAGGA
TCTATGAGAGGATCGCATCACCATCACCATCACGGATCCAACACGATTAACATCGCTAAGAACGACTTCT
CTGACATCGAACTGGCTGCTATCCCGTTCAACACTCTGGCTGACCATTACGGTGAGCGTTTAGCTCGCGA
ACAGTTGGCCCTTGAGCATGAGTCTTACGAGATGGGTGAAGCACGCTTCCGCAAGATGTTTGAGCGTCAA
CTTAAAGCTGGTGAGGTTGCGGATAACGCTGCCGCCAAGCCTCTCATCACTACCCTACTCCCTAAGATGA
TTGCACGCATCAACGACTGGTTTGAGGAAGTGAAAGCTAAGCGCGGCAAGCGCCCGACAGCCTTCCAGTT
CCTGCAAGAAATCAAGCCGGAAGCCGTAGCGTACATCACCATTAAGACCACTCTGGCTTGCCTAACCAGT
GCTGACAATACAACCGTTCAGGCTGTAGCAAGCGCAATCGGTCGGGCCATTGAGGACGAGGCTCGCTTCG
GTCGTATCCGTGACCTTGAAGCTAAGCACTTCAAGAAAAACGTTGAGGAACAACTCAACAAGCGCGTAGG
GCACGTCTACAAGAAAGCATTTATGCAAGTTGTCGAGGCTGACATGCTCTCTAAGGGTCTACTCGGTGGC
GAGGCGTGGTCTTCGTGGCATAAGGAAGACTCTATTCATGTAGGAGTACGCTGCATCGAGATGCTCATTG
AGTCAACCGGAATGGTTAGCTTACACCGCCAAAATGCTGGCGTAGTAGGTCAAGACTCTGAGACTATCGA
ACTCGCACCTGAATACGCTGAGGCTATCGCAACCCGTGCAGGTGCGCTGGCTGGCATCTCTCCGATGTTC
CAACCTTGCGTAGTTCCTCCTAAGCCGTGGACTGGCATTACTGGTGGTGGCTATTGGGCTAACGGTCGTC
GTCCTCTGGCGCTGGTGCGTACTCACAGTAAGAAAGCACTGATGCGCTACGAAGACGTTTACATGCCTGA
GGTGTACAAAGCGATTAACATTGCGCAAAACACCGCATGGAAAATCAACAAGAAAGTCCTAGCGGTCGCC
AACGTAATCACCAAGTGGAAGCATTGTCCGGTCGAGGACATCCCTGCGATTGAGCGTGAAGAACTCCCGA
TGAAACCGGAAGACATCGACATGAATCCTGAGGCTCTCACCGCGTGGAAACGTGCTGCCGCTGCTGTGTA
CCGCAAGGACAAGGCTCGCAAGTCTCGCCGTATCAGCCTTGAGTTCATGCTTGAGCAAGCCAATAAGTTT
GCTAACCATAAGGCCATCTGGTTCCCTTACAACATGGACTGGCGCGGTCGTGTTTACGCTGTGTCAATGT
TCAACCCGCAAGGTAACGATATGACCAAAGGACTGCTTACGCTGGCGAAAGGTAAACCAATCGGTAAGGA
AGGTTACTACTGGCTGAAAATCCACGGTGCAAACTGTGCGGGTGTCGATAAGGTTCCGTTCCCTGAGCGC
ATCAAGTTCATTGAGGAAAACCACGAGAACATCATGGCTTGCGCTAAGTCTCCACTGGAGAACACTTGGT
GGGCTGAGCAAGATTCTCCGTTCTGCTTCCTTGCATTCTGCTTTGAGTACGCTGGGGTACAGCACCACGG
CCTGAGCTATAACTGCTCCCTTCCGCTGGCGTTTGACGGGTCTTGCTCTGGCATCCAGCACTTCTCCGCG
ATGCTCCGAGATGAGGTAGGTGGTCGCGCGGTTAACTTGCTTCCTAGTGAAACCGTTCAGGACATCTACG
GGATTGTTGCTAAGAAAGTCAACGAGATTCTACAAGCAGACGCAATCAATGGGACCGATAACGAAGTAGT
TACCGTGACCGATGAGAACACTGGTGAAATCTCTGAGAAAGTCAAGCTGGGCACTAAGGCACTGGCTGGT
CAATGGCTGGCTTACGGTGTTACTCGCAGTGTGACTAAGCGTTCAGTCATGACGCTGGCTTACGGGTCCA
AAGAGTTCGGCTTCCGTCAACAAGTGCTGGAAGATACCATTCAGCCAGCTATTGATTCCGGCAAGGGTCT
GATGTTCACTCAGCCGAATCAGGCTGCTGGATACATGGCTAAGCTGATTTGGGAATCTGTGAGCGTGACG
GTGGTAGCTGCGGTTGAAGCAATGAACTGGCTTAAGTCTGCTGCTAAGCTGCTGGCTGCTGAGGTCAAAG
ATAAGAAGACTGGAGAGATTCTTCGCAAGCGTTGCGCTGCGCATTGGGTAACTCCTGATGGTTTCCCTGT
GTGGCAGGAATACAAGAAGCCTATTAAAACGCGCATCTCTATAATGTTCCTCGGTCAGTTCACCTTAAAG
CCTACCATTAACACCAACAAAGATAGCGAGATTGATGCACGCAAACAGGTGTCTGGTATCGCTCCTAACT
TTGTACACAGCCAAGACGGTAGCCACCTTCGTAAGACTGTAGTGTGGGCACACGAGAAGTACGGAATCGA
ATCTTTTGCACTGATTCACGACTCCTTCGGTACCATTCCGGCTGACGCTGCGAACCTGTTCAAAGCAGTG
CGCGAAACTATGGTTGACACATATGAGTCTTGTGATGTACTGGCTGATTTCTACGACCAGTTCGCTGACC
AGTTGCACGAGTCTCAATTGGACAAAATGCCAGCACTTCCGGCTAAAGGTAACTTGAACCTCCGTGACAT
CTTAGAGTCGGACTTCGCGTTCGCGTAATAAGGATCTGAAGCTTGGGCCCGAACAAAAACTCATCTCAGA
AGAGGATCTGAATAGCGCCGTCGACCATCATCATCATCATTGAGTTTAAACGGTCTCCAGCTTGGCTGTT
TTGGCGGATGAGAGAAGATTTTCAGCCTGATACAGATTAAATCAGAACGCAGAAGCGGTCTGATAAAACA
GAATTTGCCTGGCGGCAGTAGCGCGGTGGTCCCACCTGACCCCATGCCGAACTCAGAAGTGAAACGCCGT
AGCGCCGATGGTAGTGTGGGGTCTCCCCATGCGAGAGTAGGGAACTGCCAGGCATCAAATAAAACGAAAG
GCTCAGTCGAAAGACTGGGCCTTTCGTTTTATCTGTTGTTTGTCGGTGAACTCTGAAAGGAGGAACTATA
TCCGGATCGAGATCCTCTAGAGTCGACCTGCAGGCATGCAAGCTTGGCGTAATCATGGTCATAGCTGTTT
CCTGTGTGAAATTGTTATCCGCTCACAATTCCACACAACATACGAGCCGGAAGCATAAAGTGTAAAGCCT
GGGGTGCCTAATGAGTGAGCTAACTCACATTAATTGCGTTGCGCTCACTGCCCGCTTTCCAGTCGGGAAA
CCTGTCGTGCCAGCTGCATTAATGAATCGGCCAACGCGCGGGGAGAGGCGGTTTGCGTATTGGGCGCTCT
TCCGCTTCCTCGCTCACTGACTCGCTGCGCTCGGTCGTTCGGCTGCGGCGAGCGGTATCAGCTCACTCAA
AGGCGGTAATACGGTTATCCACAGAATCAGGGGATAACGCAGGAAAGAACATGTGAGCAAAAGGCCAGCA
AAGGCCAGGAACCGTAAAAAGGCCGCGTTGCTGGCGTTTTTCCATAGGCTCCGCCCCCCTGACGAGCATC
ACAAAAATCGACGCTCAAGTCAGAGGTGGCGAAACCCGACAGGACTATAAAGATACCAGGCGTTTCCCCC
TGGAAGCTCCCTCGTGCGCTCTCCTGTTCCGACCCTGCCGCTTACCGGATACCTGTCCGCCTTTCTCCCT
TCGGGAAGCGTGGCGCTTTCTCATAGCTCACGCTGTAGGTATCTCAGTTCGGTGTAGGTCGTTCGCTCCA
AGCTGGGCTGTGTGCACGAACCCCCCGTTCAGCCCGACCGCTGCGCCTTATCCGGTAACTATCGTCTTGA
GTCCAACCCGGTAAGACACGACTTATCGCCACTGGCAGCAGCCACTGGTAACAGGATTAGCAGAGCGAGG
TATGTAGGCGGTGCTACAGAGTTCTTGAAGTGGTGGCCTAACTACGGCTACACTAGAAGAACAGTATTTG
GTATCTGCGCTCTGCTGAAGCCAGTTACCTTCGGAAAAAGAGTTGGTAGCTCTTGATCCGGCAAACAAAC
CACCGCTGGTAGCGGTGGTTTTTTTGTTTGCAAGCAGCAGATTACGCGCAGAAAAAAAGGATCTCAAGAA
GATCCTTTGATCTTTTCTACGGGGTCTGACGCTCAGTGGAACGAAAACTCACGTTAAGGGATTTTGGTCA
TGAGATTATCAAAAAGGATCTTCACCTAGATCCTTTTAAATTAAAAATGAAGTTTTAAATCAATCTAAAG
TATATATGAGTAAACTTGGTCTGACAGTTACCAATGCTTAATCAGTGAGGCACCTATCTCAGCGATCTGT
CTATTTCGTTCATCCATAGTTGCCTGACTCCCCGTCGTGTAGATAACTACGATACGGGAGGGCTTACCAT
CTGGCCCCAGTGCTGCAATGATACCGCGAGACCCACGCTCACCGGCTCCAGATTTATCAGCAATAAACCA
GCCAGCCGGAAGGGCCGAGCGCAGAAGTGGTCCTGCAACTTTATCCGCCTCCATCCAGTCTATTAATTGT
TGCCGGGAAGCTAGAGTAAGTAGTTCGCCAGTTAATAGTTTGCGCAACGTTGTTGCCATTGCTACAGGCA
TCGTGGTGTCACGCTCGTCGTTTGGTATGGCTTCATTCAGCTCCGGTTCCCAACGATCAAGGCGAGTTAC
ATGATCCCCCATGTTGTGCAAAAAAGCGGTTAGCTCCTTCGGTCCTCCGATCGTTGTCAGAAGTAAGTTG
GCCGCAGTGTTATCACTCATGGTTATGGCAGCACTGCATAATTCTCTTACTGTCATGCCATCCGTAAGAT
GCTTTTCTGTGACTGGTGAGTACTCAACCAAGTCATTCTGAGAATAGTGTATGCGGCGACCGAGTTGCTC
TTGCCCGGCGTCAATACGGGATAATACCGCGCCACATAGCAGAACTTTAAAAGTGCTCATCATTGGAAAA
CGTTCTTCGGGGCGAAAACTCTCAAGGATCTTACCGCTGTTGAGATCCAGTTCGATGTAACCCACTCGTG
CACCCAACTGATCTTCAGCATCTTTTACTTTCACCAGCGTTTCTGGGTGAGCAAAAACAGGAAGGCAAAA
Features (pLannotate 1.2.2; 15 found; start..end, strand, type, name):
     49..153     -  promoter       AmpR promoter: bla
    248..283     +  CDS            rop (fragment): Rop protein, which maintains plasmids at low copy number; rop
    385..484     +  misc_feature   bom (fragment): basis of mobility region from pBR322
    490..643     -  CDS            lacZα (fragment): LacZα fragment of β-galactosidase; lacZ fragment
    786..803     +  CDS            7xHis (fragment): 6xHis affinity tag
    810..3455    +  CDS            RPOL_BPT7: Experimental evidence at protein level: Swiss-Prot protein existence level 1. Highly processive DNA-dependent RNA polymerase that catalyzes the transcription of class II and class III viral genes. Recognizes a specific promoter sequence and enters first into an 'abortive phase' where very short transcripts are synthesized and released before proceeding to the processive transcription of long RNA chains. Unwinds the double-stranded DNA to expose the coding strand for templating. Participates in the initiation of viral DNA replication presumably by making primers accessible to the DNA polymerase
   3647..3762    +  ncRNA          5S rRNA: Accession: RF00001 - 5S ribosomal RNA
   3766..3812    +  terminator     rrnB T1 terminator: transcription terminator T1 from the E. coli rrnB gene
   3861..3895    +  misc_feature   MCS (fragment): pUC18/19 multiple cloning site
   3932..3948    -  protein_bind   lac operator: The lac repressor binds to the lac operator to inhibit transcription in E. coli. This inhibition can be relieved by adding lactose or isopropyl-β-D-thiogalactopyranoside (IPTG). lac repressor encoded by lacI
   3956..3986    -  promoter       lac promoter: promoter for the E. coli lac operon
   4001..4022    -  protein_bind   CAP binding site: CAP binding activates transcription in the presence of cAMP. E. coli catabolite activator protein
   4035..4127    -  CDS            lacI (fragment): lac repressor; lacI; The lac repressor binds to the lac operator to inhibit transcription in E. coli. This inhibition can be relieved by adding lactose or isopropyl-β-D-thiogalactopyranoside (IPTG).
   4309..4897    -  rep_origin     ori: high-copy-number ColE1/pMB1/pBR322/pUC origin of replication
   5068..48      -  CDS            AmpR (across the origin): β-lactamase; bla; confers resistance to ampicillin, carbenicillin, and related antibiotics
