[The description below was written by a language model from this plasmid's Addgene catalogue record and pLannotate feature annotations shown in this document.]
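Description:
pJBL7061 is a pUC19-based synthetic biology plasmid of about 5.9 kb, designed as a DNA template for a cell-free, cascaded lead sensor. It is propagated in E. coli as a high-copy plasmid through the ColE1/pUC-type origin and selected with ampicillin via the β-lactamase gene and its native promoter. The annotation also picks up backbone remnants: fragments of lacZα, the pUC multiple cloning site, the lac promoter, operator and CAP binding site, and short fragments of lacI, rop and bom. These appear to be vector carryover rather than functional parts of the sensor.

The insert is recorded as pPbr-AKSIRV. The name points to a Pbr (lead-responsive) promoter, although this promoter is not annotated in the feature table. The main coding sequence matches bacteriophage T7 RNA polymerase, preceded by an N-terminal 6xHis tag. The record does not define "AKSIRV", so whether it denotes a polymerase variant is not stated. Downstream of the coding sequence lie a 5S rRNA segment and the rrnB T1 terminator, which together come from the E. coli rrnB terminator region and stop transcription.

The "cascaded" description fits a two-stage design. A lead-dependent promoter would drive expression of the highly processive T7 RNA polymerase, which would then transcribe a separate T7-promoter reporter template and amplify the signal. The lead-sensing regulator and the reporter are not encoded in the annotated features, so they would presumably be supplied separately. The associated work concerns at-home, cell-free education modules on transcriptional regulation and environmental water quality monitoring.
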