Addgene plasmid #167230: pJBL7061
Purpose: cell-free cascaded lead sensor
Depositing lab: Julius Lucks. Depositing organization: Northwestern University. Publication: At-Home, Cell-Free Synthetic Biology Education Modules for Transcriptional Regulation and Environmental Water Quality Monitoring. Jung JK, Rasor BJ, Rybnicky GA, Silverman AD, Standeven J, Kuhn R, Granito T, Ekas HM, Wang BM, Karim AS, Lucks JB, Jewett MC. ACS Synth Biol. 2023 Oct 20;12(10):2909-2921. doi: 10.1021/acssynbio.3c00223. Epub 2023 Sep 12. PubMed 37699423.
Backbone
  Vector backbone: pUC19
  Vector type: Synthetic Biology
Growth in bacteria
  Bacterial resistance: Ampicillin, 100 μg/mL
  Growth temperature: 37°C
  Growth strain: DH5alpha
  Copy number: High Copy
Gene/Insert
  Gene/Insert name: pPbr-AKSIRV
  Species: Other
  Tag / fusion protein: 6X His (N terminal on insert)
  Cloning method: Gibson Cloning
Terms and licenses: Academic/Nonprofit Terms; Industry Terms: Not Available to Industry
How to cite: pJBL7061 was a gift from Julius Lucks (Addgene plasmid # 167230 ; http://n2t.net/addgene:167230 ; RRID:Addgene_167230)
